Addgene plasmid #134187: pDK134
Purpose: Expression of C. elegans KNL1
Depositing lab: Iain Cheeseman. Depositing organization: Whitehead Institute for Biomedical Research. Publication: The outer kinetochore protein KNL-1 contains a defined oligomerization domain in nematodes. Kern DM, Kim T, Rigney M, Hattersley N, Desai A, Cheeseman IM. Mol Biol Cell. 2015 Jan 15;26(2):229-37. doi: 10.1091/mbc.E14-06-1125. Epub 2014 Nov 19. PubMed 25411336.
Backbone
  Vector backbone: pET3aTr
  Backbone manufacturer: Song Tan (Addgene plasmid # 64008)
  Vector type: Bacterial Expression
Growth in bacteria
  Bacterial resistance: Ampicillin, 100 μg/mL
  Growth temperature: 37°C
  Growth strain: DH5alpha
  Copy number: High Copy
Gene/Insert
  Gene/Insert name: KNL1 aa 69 - 479
  Species: C. elegans (nematode)
  Entrez Gene: knl-1 (a.k.a. CELE_C02F5.1)
  Cloning method: Restriction Enzyme; 5′ cloning site unknown (unknown if destroyed); 3′ cloning site unknown (unknown if destroyed)
Terms and licenses: Academic/Nonprofit Terms; Industry Terms: Not Available to Industry
How to cite: pDK134 was a gift from Iain Cheeseman (Addgene plasmid # 134187 ; http://n2t.net/addgene:134187 ; RRID:Addgene_134187)
