[The description below was written by a language model from this plasmid's Addgene catalogue record and pLannotate feature annotations shown in this document.]
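Description:
pDK134 is a bacterial expression plasmid built on the pET3aTr backbone, a pET-family T7 vector, for producing a fragment of the C. elegans outer kinetochore protein KNL-1 in E. coli. It is propagated through a ColE1/pMB1-type origin and selected with ampicillin via the β-lactamase gene and its own promoter. The backbone retains pBR322-derived elements, including the bom mobility region, the rop gene and split, non-functional remnants of the tetracycline resistance gene with the tet promoter. The catalogue lists the plasmid as high copy, although rop is normally associated with reduced copy number.

The expression cassette runs from a T7 promoter and the phage T7 gene 10 ribosome binding site to a T7 terminator, so transcription depends on a host supplying T7 RNA polymerase. The insert is recorded as KNL1 residues 69–479, and the annotated knl-1 fragment spans about 1.4 kb, somewhat longer than that residue range alone would require; the record does not explain the difference. Upstream of the insert, the annotation detects a short match to a His-tag-containing composite tag (probably just a polyhistidine stretch), the T7 gene 10 leader tag and an Xpress epitope with its enterokinase cleavage site, suggesting an N-terminally tagged fusion suited to affinity purification and detection. A short match to a gene 10B-derived sequence before the terminator is likely vector remnant. The cloning sites are not recorded.

The stated purpose is expression of C. elegans KNL-1, and the associated study concerns an oligomerization domain in nematode KNL-1, consistent with use in producing recombinant protein for biochemical analysis.
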