Features (pLannotate 1.2.2; 17 found; start..end, strand, type, name):
    154..172     +  promoter       T7 promoter: promoter for bacteriophage T7 RNA polymerase
    246..268     +  RBS            RBS: efficient ribosome binding site from bacteriophage T7 gene 10 (Olins and Rangwala, 1989)
    288..308     +  CDS            capTEV™ (fragment): composite tag for in vivo biotinylation, TEV protease cleavage, and 6xHis tagging
    309..341     +  CDS            T7 tag (gene 10 leader): leader peptide from bacteriophage T7 gene 10 promotes efficient translation in E. coli
    345..368     +  CDS            Xpress™ tag: Xpress™ epitope tag, including an enterokinase recognition and cleavage site
    396..1832    +  CDS            knl-1 (fragment): KNL1_CAEEL - Experimental evidence at protein level: Swiss-Prot protein existence level 1. Proposed to be part of the KMN network incorporating the MIS12 complex and NDC80 complex that is required for establishing the kinetochore-microtubule interface that aids in chromosome segregation during meiotic and mitotic cell division (PubMed:14522947, PubMed:15371340, PubMed:17129783, PubMed:18070910). Appears to function downstream of hcp-3 (CENP-A) and hcp-4 (CENP-C) in the kinetochore assembly hierarchy (PubMed:15767665, PubMed:16273096). Has a role in the correct localization of the spindly-like
   1879..1928    +  CDS            SET1 (fragment): solubility-enhancement tag derived from T7 phage gene 10B
   1936..1983    +  terminator     T7 terminator: transcription terminator for bacteriophage T7 RNA polymerase
   2009..2301    -  CDS            TcR (fragment): tetracycline efflux protein; tet; confers resistance to tetracycline
   2349..2377    -  promoter       tet promoter: E. coli promoter for tetracycline efflux protein gene
   2490..2594    +  promoter       AmpR promoter: bla
   2595..3455    +  CDS            AmpR: β-lactamase; bla; confers resistance to ampicillin, carbenicillin, and related antibiotics
   3626..4214    +  rep_origin     ori: high-copy-number ColE1/pMB1/pBR322/pUC origin of replication
   4400..4539    -  misc_feature   bom: basis of mobility region from pBR322
   4641..4832    -  CDS            rop: Rop protein, which maintains plasmids at low copy number; rop
   4849..5229    +  CDS            YPB1_ECOLX: Protein predicted: Swiss-Prot protein existence level 4. From Escherichia coli.
   5471..132     -  CDS            TcR (fragment) (across the origin): tetracycline efflux protein; tet; confers resistance to tetracycline
>Addgene plasmid #134187 | pDK134 | addgene full sequence | sequence record 272647 | Addgene NGS Result
CCGAAACAAGCGCTCATGAGCCCGAAGTGGCGAGCCCGATCTTCCCCATCGGTGATGTCGGCGATATAGG
CGCCAGCAACCGCACCTGTGGCGCCGGTGATGCCGGCCACGATGCGTCCGGCGTAGAGGATCGAGATCTC
GATCCCGCGAAATTAATACGACTCACTATAGGGAGACCACAACGGTTTCCCTCTAGTGCCGGCTCCGGAG
AGCTCCAATTGGAATTCGCTAGCTCTAGAAATAATTTTGTTTAACTTTAAGAAGGAGATATACGTATGCG
GGGTTCTCATCATCATCATCATCATGGTATGGCTAGCATGACTGGTGGACAGCAAATGGGTCGGGATCTG
TACGACGATGACGATAAGCTGGAAGTTCTGTTCCAGGGGCCCCATATGTCGATGGAGCCTCGTAAGAAGC
GGAACTCGATTCTCAAGGTGCGGCAAGCCGTCGAAACCATCGAGGAAACCGTCATGAACAGTGGGCCTAG
TTCCACAACAACTAATCGACGAGTCAGCTTTCATAACGTGAAGCATGTCAAGCAGTATGACAGGGACCAT
GGTAAAATTCTTGACGCCACACCAGTTAAGGAGAAGATTACTGACACTATTGGATCAGATGGTATTTTGA
CACCACGTGGCGGAAACATGGATATTTCCGAATCTCCGGCCTGCACGTCCTCATTTCAAGTGTTCGGCGG
TGGTAATCTCGATAAAACTATGGATATGTCTCTCGAAACAACTATCAACGAGAACAACGAAACGGCGAGA
TTGTTTGAAACCACAAGAGATCCAACACTATTATACGAAAAGATCGTCGAAACCACAACAAAAGTTACCG
AGCGAATTGTTAGTATGCCACTGGATGATACCTTAGCAATGTTCAATACAACGAATCAAGAAGATAAGGA
TATGTCAGTTGATCGTTCAGTTCTTTTCACGATTCCCAAAGTTCCGAAGCATAACGCTACAATGAATAGA
ACTATACCGATGGACCTCGATGAATCAAAAGCAGCGGGCGGCCAGTGCGATGAAACGATGAATGTGTTCA
ATTTCACAAACTTGGAAGCCGCTGAAATGGATACGAGTAAATTAGATGAAAATAATACCATGAATGCTAT
CCGGATTCCGATTAATTCAAACGTCATGCCTGTAGACATGGACATCACTGAACATCACACTTTAATTGAA
GAAAAGAAAAATGATACATTCGGGCCAAGTCAACTGATGGACATTTCGGCGCCACAAGTTCAAGTTAATG
ATACTTTGGCCATTTTCAACAGTCCGAGAGACATCTGTAATAAGGGTTTGGGTGTTCCTCAGAATCTAAT
AAATATCGCCTCGAACGTCGTACCTGTGGACATGGACATCACTGATCAGGCCGTATTAAACGCGGAGAAG
AAAAATGATCAATTCGAGACAAGTCAGCTTATGGACATTTCTATTCCGAAAGTTCTAGTAAATGACACTA
TGGCGATGTTCAACAGCCCGAAACACGTCAGTAAGAGCAGCATGGATCTCGAGAAAACGATTGAAGCCGC
TGACAAATCAACGAAATACCCGAGTATCGCAGATGAGGTGGAAGATTTAGACATGGATATGGATATCACT
GAACAACAACCATGTGAGGCTGGTAATCAGCAGAACGACGGCTTGCAACTTCAAAAGGAGGATTTAATGG
ACATTTCGGTGATTCGAGATTCACCTGCAGTAAACGACACCATGGCTGTGTTCCAGAGTCCTGCCAGAGT
AAAGATCGGAGCGAACAACTCGATCATTGATTCGCAGAAATCTATCGTGTTCGGTGACGAAATGAGCATT
GACGAGACACAATAAGGATCCAGATCTAAGCTTGGTACCACGCGTGCGCGCTGATCCGGCTGCTAACAAA
GCCCGAAAGGAAGCTGAGTTGGCTGCTGCCACCGCTGAGCAATAACTAGCATAACCCCTTGGGGCCTCTA
AACGGGTCTTGAGGGGTTTTTTGCTGAAAGGAGGAACTATATCCGGATATCCACAGGACGGGTGTGGTCG
CCATGATCGCGTAGTCGATAGTGGCTCCAAGTAGCGAAGCGAGCAGGACTGGGCGGCGGCCAAAGCGGTC
GGACAGTGCTCCGAGAACGGGTGCGCATAGAAATTGCATCAACGCATATAGCGCTAGCAGCACGCCATAG
TGACTGGCGATGCTGTCGGAATGGACGATATCCCGCAAGAGGCCCGGCAGTACCGGCATAACCAAGCCTA
TGCCTACAGCATCCAGGGTGACGGTGCCGAGGATGACGATGAGCGCATTGTTAGATTTCATACACGGTGC
CTGACTGCGTTAGCAATTTAACTGTGATAAACTACCGCATTAAAGCTTATCGATGATAAGCTGTCAAACA
TGAGAATTCTTGAAGACGAAAGGGCCTCGTGATACGCCTATTTTTATAGGTTAATGTCATGATAATAATG
GTTTCTTAGACGTCAGGTGGCACTTTTCGGGGAAATGTGCGCGGAACCCCTATTTGTTTATTTTTCTAAA
TACATTCAAATATGTATCCGCTCATGAGACAATAACCCTGATAAATGCTTCAATAATATTGAAAAAGGAA
GAGTATGAGTATTCAACATTTCCGTGTCGCCCTTATTCCCTTTTTTGCGGCATTTTGCCTTCCTGTTTTT
GCTCACCCAGAAACGCTGGTGAAAGTAAAAGATGCTGAAGATCAGTTGGGTGCACGAGTGGGTTACATCG
AACTGGATCTCAACAGCGGTAAGATCCTTGAGAGTTTTCGCCCCGAAGAACGTTTTCCAATGATGAGCAC
TTTTAAAGTTCTGCTATGTGGCGCGGTATTATCCCGTGTTGACGCCGGGCAAGAGCAACTCGGTCGCCGC
ATACACTATTCTCAGAATGACTTGGTTGAGTACTCACCAGTCACAGAAAAGCATCTTACGGATGGCATGA
CAGTAAGAGAATTATGCAGTGCTGCCATAACCATGAGTGATAACACTGCGGCCAACTTACTTCTGACAAC
GATCGGAGGACCGAAGGAGCTAACCGCTTTTTTGCACAACATGGGGGATCATGTAACTCGCCTTGATCGT
TGGGAACCGGAGCTGAATGAAGCCATACCAAACGACGAGCGTGACACCACGATGCCTGCAGCAATGGCAA
CAACGTTGCGCAAACTATTAACTGGCGAACTACTTACTCTAGCTTCCCGGCAACAATTAATAGACTGGAT
GGAGGCGGATAAAGTTGCAGGACCACTTCTGCGCTCGGCCCTTCCGGCTGGCTGGTTTATTGCTGATAAA
TCTGGAGCCGGTGAGCGTGGGTCTCGCGGTATCATTGCAGCACTGGGGCCAGATGGTAAGCCCTCCCGTA
TCGTAGTTATCTACACGACGGGGAGTCAGGCAACTATGGATGAACGAAATAGACAGATCGCTGAGATAGG
TGCCTCACTGATTAAGCATTGGTAACTGTCAGACCAAGTTTACTCATATATACTTTAGATTGATTTAAAA
CTTCATTTTTAATTTAAAAGGATCTAGGTGAAGATCCTTTTTGATAATCTCATGACCAAAATCCCTTAAC
GTGAGTTTTCGTTCCACTGAGCGTCAGACCCCGTAGAAAAGATCAAAGGATCTTCTTGAGATCCTTTTTT
TCTGCGCGTAATCTGCTGCTTGCAAACAAAAAAACCACCGCTACCAGCGGTGGTTTGTTTGCCGGATCAA
GAGCTACCAACTCTTTTTCCGAAGGTAACTGGCTTCAGCAGAGCGCAGATACCAAATACTGTCCTTCTAG
TGTAGCCGTAGTTAGGCCACCACTTCAAGAACTCTGTAGCACCGCCTACATACCTCGCTCTGCTAATCCT
GTTACCAGTGGCTGCTGCCAGTGGCGATAAGTCGTGTCTTACCGGGTTGGACTCAAGACGATAGTTACCG
GATAAGGCGCAGCGGTCGGGCTGAACGGGGGGTTCGTGCACACAGCCCAGCTTGGAGCGAACGACCTACA
CCGAACTGAGATACCTACAGCGTGAGCTATGAGAAAGCGCCACGCTTCCCGAAGGGAGAAAGGCGGACAG
GTATCCGGTAAGCGGCAGGGTCGGAACAGGAGAGCGCACGAGGGAGCTTCCAGGGGGAAACGCCTGGTAT
CTTTATAGTCCTGTCGGGTTTCGCCACCTCTGACTTGAGCGTCGATTTTTGTGATGCTCGTCAGGGGGGC
GGAGCCTATGGAAAAACGCCAGCAACGCGGCCTTTTTACGGTTCCTGGCCTTTTGCTGGCCTTTTGCTCA
CATGTTCTTTCCTGCGTTATCCCCTGATTCTGTGGATAACCGTATTACCGCCTTTGAGTGAGCTGATACC
GCTCGCCGCAGCCGAACGACCGAGCGCAGCGAGTCAGTGAGCGAGGAAGCGGAAGAGCGCCTGATGCGGT
ATTTTCTCCTTACGCATCTGTGCGGTATTTCACACCGCAATGGTGCACTCTCAGTACAATCTGCTCTGAT
GCCGCATAGTTAAGCCAGTATACACTCCGCTATCGCTACGTGACTGGGTCATGGCTGCGCCCCGACACCC
GCCAACACCCGCTGACGCGCCCTGACGGGCTTGTCTGCTCCCGGCATCCGCTTACAGACAAGCTGTGACC
GTCTCCGGGAGCTGCATGTGTCAGAGGTTTTCACCGTCATCACCGAAACGCGCGAGGCAGCTGCGGTAAA
GCTCATCAGCGTGGTCGTGAAGCGATTCACAGATGTCTGCCTGTTCATCCGCGTCCAGCTCGTTGAGTTT
CTCCAGAAGCGTTAATGTCTGGCTTCTGATAAAGCGGGCCATGTTAAGGGCGGTTTTTTCCTGTTTGGTC
ACTGATGCCTCCGTGTAAGGGGGATTTCTGTTCATGGGGGTAATGATACCGATGAAACGAGAGAGGATGC
TCACGATACGGGTTACTGATGATGAACATGCCCGGTTACTGGAACGTTGTGAGGGTAAACAACTGGCGGT
ATGGATGCGGCGGGACCAGAGAAAAATCACTCAGGGTCAATGCCAGCGCTTCGTTAATACAGATGTAGGT
GTTCCACAGGGTAGCCAGCAGCATCCTGCGATGCAGATCCGGAACATAATGGTGCAGGGCGCTGACTTCC
GCGTTTCCAGACTTTACGAAACACGGAAACCGAAGACCATTCATGTTGTTGCTCAGGTCGCAGACGTTTT
GCAGCAGCAGTCGCTTCACGTTCGCTCGCGTATCGGTGATTCATTCTGCTAACCAGTAAGGCAACCCCGC
CAGCCTAGCCGGGTCCTCAACGACAGGAGCACGATCATGCGCACCCGTGGCCAGGACCCAACGCTGCCCG
AGATGCGCCGCGTGCGGCTGCTGGAGATGGCGGACGCGATGGATATGTTCTGCCAAGGGTTGGTTTGCGC
ATTCACAGTTCTCCGCAAGAATTGATTGGCTCCAATTCTTGGAGTGGTGAATCCGTTAGCGAGGTGCCGC
CGGCTTCCATTCAGGTCGAGGTGGCCCGGCTCCATGCACCGCGACGCAACGCGGGGAGGCAGACAAGGTA
TAGGGCGGCGCCTACAATCCATGCCAACCCGTTCCATGTGCTCGCCGAGGCGGCATAAATCGCCGTGACG
ATCAGCGGTCCAATGATCGAAGTTAGGCTGGTAAGAGCCGCGAGCGATCCTTGAAGCTGTCCCTGATGGT
CGTCATCTACCTGCCTGGACAGCATGGCCTGCAACGCGGGCATCCCGATGCCGCCGGAAGCGAGAAGAAT
CATAATGGGGAAGGCCATCCAGCCTCGCGTCGCGAACGCCAGCAAGACGTAGCCCAGCGCGTCGGCCGCC
ATGCCGGCGATAATGGCCTGCTTCTCGCCGAAACGTTTGGTGGCGGGACCAGTGACGAAGGCTTGAGCGA
GGGCGTGCAAGATTCCGAATACCGCAAGCGACAGGCCGATCATCGTCGCGCTCCAGCGAAAGCGGTCCTC
GCCGAAAATGACCCAGAGCGCTGCCGGCACCTGTCCTACGAGTTGCATGATAAAGAAGACAGTCATAAGT
GCGGCGACGATAGTCATGCCCCGCGCCCACCGGAAGGAGCTGACTGGGTTGAAGGCTCTCAAGGGCATCG
GTCGACGCTCTCCCTTATGCGACTCCTGCATTAGGAAGCAGCCCAGTAGTAGGTTGAGGCCGTTGAGCAC
CGCCGCCGCAAGGAATGGTGCATGCAAGGAGATGGCGCCCAACAGTCCCCCGGCCACGGGGCCTGCCACC
ATACCCACG
